>Addgene plasmid #35531 | pQCXIP-Rx3(A7)-mEGFP | depositor full sequence | sequence record 43452 | pQCXIP-Rx3(A7)-mEGFP sequence 7832 bps
TCCGCGTTACATAACTTACGGTAAATGGCCCGCCTGGCTGACCGCCCAACGACCCCCGCCCATTGACGTC
AATAATGACGTATGTTCCCATAGTAACGCCAATAGGGACTTTCCATTGACGTCAATGGGTGGAGTATTTA
CGGTAAACTGCCCACTTGGCAGTACATCAAGTGTATCATATGCCAAGTACGCCCCCTATTGACGTCAATG
ACGGTAAATGGCCCGCTCTGGCATTATGCCCAGTACATGACCTTATGGGACTTTCCTACTTGGCAGTACA
TCTACGTATTAGTCATCGCTATTACCATGGTGATGCGGTTTTGGCAGTACATCAATGGGCGTGGATAGCG
GTTTGACTCACGGGGATTTCCAAGTCTCCACCCCATTGACGTCAATGGGAGTTTGTTTTGGCACCAAAAT
CAACGGGACTTTCCAAAATGTCGTAACAACTCCGCCCCATTGACGCAAATGGGCGGTAGGCGTGTACGGT
GGGAGGTCTATATAAGCAGAGCTCAATAAAAGAGCCCACAACCCCTCACTCGGCGCGCCAGTCTTCCGAT
AGACTGCGTCGCCCGGGTACCCGTATTCCCAATAAAGCCTCTTGCTGTTTGCATCCGAATCGTGGTCTCG
CTGTTCCTTGGGAGGGTCTCCTCTGAGTGATTGACTACCCACGACGGGGGTCTTTCATTTGGGGGCTCGT
CCGGGATTTGGAGACCCCTGCCCAGGGACCACCGACCCACCACCGGGAGGTAAGCTGGCCAGCAACTTAT
CTGTGTCTGTCCGATTGTCTAGTGTCTATGTTTGATGTTATGCGCCTGCGTCTGTACTAGTTAGCTAACT
AGCTCTGTATCTGGCGGACCCGTGGTGGAACTGACGAGTTCTGAACACCCGGCCGCAACCCTGGGAGACG
TCCCAGGGACTTTGGGGGCCGTTTTTGTGGCCCGACCTGAGGAAGGGAGTCGATGTGGAATCCGACCCCG
TCAGGATATGTGGTTCTGGTAGGAGACGAGAACCTAAAACAGTTCCCGCCTCCGTCTGAATTTTTGCTTT
CGGTTTGGAACCGAAGCCGCGCGTCTTGTCTGCTGCAGCGCTGCAGCATCGTTCTGTGTTGTCTCTGTCT
GACTGTGTTTCTGTATTTGTCTGAAAATTAGGGCCAGACTGTTACCACTCCCTTAAGTTTGACCTTAGGT
CACTGGAAAGATGTCGAGCGGATCGCTCACAACCAGTCGGTAGATGTCAAGAAGAGACGTTGGGTTACCT
TCTGCTCTGCAGAATGGCCAACCTTTAACGTCGGATGGCCGCGAGACGGCACCTTTAACCGAGACCTCAT
CACCCAGGTTAAGATCAAGGTCTTTTCACCTGGCCCGCATGGACACCCAGACCAGGTCCCCTACATCGTG
ACCTGGGAAGCCTTGGCTTTTGACCCCCCTCCCTGGGTCAAGCCCTTTGTACACCCTAAGCCTCCGCCTC
CTCTTCCTCCATCCGCCCCGTCTCTCCCCCTTGAACCTCCTCGTTCGACCCCGCCTCGATCCTCCCTTTA
TCCAGCCCTCACTCCTTCTCTAGGCGCCGGAATTGAAGATCTGGGGGATCGATCCTCTAGAGTCCGTTAC
ATAACTTACGGTAAATGGCCCGCCTGGCTGACCGCCCAACGACCCCCGCCCATTGACGTCAATAATGACG
TATGTTCCCATAGTAACGCCAATAGGGACTTTCCATTGACGTCAATGGGTGGAGTATTTACGGTAAACTG
CCCACTTGGCAGTACATCAAGTGTATCATATGCCAAGTACGCCCCCTATTGACGTCAATGACGGTAAATG
GCCCGCCTGGCATTATGCCCAGTACATGACCTTATGGGACTTTCCTACTTGGCAGTACATCTACGTATTA
GTCATCGCTATTACCATGGTGATGCGGTTTTGGCAGTACATCAATGGGCGTGAATAGCGGTTTGACTCAC
GGGGATTTCCAAGTCTCCACCCCATTGACGTCAATGGGAGTTTGTTTTGGCACCAAAATCAACGGGACTT
TCCAAAATGTCGTAACAACTCCGCCCCATTGACGCAAATGGGCGGTAGGCGTGTACGGTGGGAGGTCTAT
ATAAGCAGAGCTCGTTTAGTGAACCGTCAGATCGCCTGGAGACGCCATCCACGCTGTTTTGACCTCCATA
GAAGACACCGGGACCGATCCAGCCTCCGCGGCCGGGAACGGTGCATTGGAACGGACCTGCAGGAATTGAT
CCGCGGCCGCGCCGCCACCATGGAGGGCAGCCATATGACCGAGGAGGAGCAATTCGCACTCGCACTGAAG
ATGAGCGAGCAAGAGGCGGCGGCTGCCGCTGCTGCCGCAGAAGAGGAAGAAGAACAGTTTGCTCTGGCTC
TCAAAATGAGTGAACAGGAAGCTGCTGCCGCAGCGGCGGCTGCCGAGGAGGAAGAAGAGCTCTTGAGGAA
AGCCATTGCAGAAAGTCTGAATAGTTGCCGGCCTTCTGGGGATCCACCGGTCGCCACCATGGTGAGCAAG
GGCGAGGAGCTGTTCACCGGGGTGGTGCCCATCCTGGTCGAGCTGGACGGCGACGTAAACGGCCACAAGT
TCAGCGTGTCCGGCGAGGGCGAGGGCGATGCCACCTACGGCAAGCTGACCCTGAAGTTCATCTGCACCAC
CGGCAAGCTGCCCGTGCCCTGGCCCACCCTCGTGACCACCCTGACCTACGGCGTGCAGTGCTTCAGCCGC
TACCCCGACCACATGAAGCAGCACGACTTCTTCAAGTCCGCCATGCCCGAAGGCTACGTCCAGGAGCGCA
CCATCTTCTTCAAGGACGACGGCAACTACAAGACCCGCGCCGAGGTGAAGTTCGAGGGCGACACCCTGGT
GAACCGCATCGAGCTGAAGGGCATCGACTTCAAGGAGGACGGCAACATCCTGGGGCACAAGCTGGAGTAC
AACTACAACAGCCACAACGTCTATATCATGGCCGACAAGCAGAAGAACGGCATCAAGGTGAACTTCAAGA
TCCGCCACAACATCGAGGACGGCAGCGTGCAGCTCGCCGACCACTACCAGCAGAACACCCCCATCGGCGA
CGGCCCCGTGCTGCTGCCCGACAACCACTACCTGAGCACCCAGTCCAAGGTGAGCAAAGACCCCAACGAG
AAGCGCGATCACATGGTCCTGCTGGAGTTCGTGACCGCCGCCGGGATCACTCTCGGCANGGACGAGCTGT
ACAAGTAAGAATTCCGCCCCTCTCCCTCCCCCCCCCCTAACGTTACTGGCCGAAGCCGCTTGGAATAAGG
CCGGTGTGCGTTTGTCTATATGTTATTTTCCACCATATTGCCGTCTTTTGGCAATGTGAGGGCCCGGAAA
CCTGGCCCTGTCTTCTTGACGAGCATTCCTAGGGGTCTTTCCCCTCTCGCCAAAGGAATGCAAGGTCTGT
TGAATGTCGTGAAGGAAGCAGTTCCTCTGGAAGCTTCTTGAAGACAAACAACGTCTGTAGCGACCCTTTG
CAGGCAGCGGAACCCCCCACCTGGCGACAGGTGCCTCTGCGGCCAAAAGCCACGTGTATAAGATACACCT
GCAAAGGCGGCACAACCCCAGTGCCACGTTGTGAGTTGGATAGTTGTGGAAAGAGTCAAATGGCTCTCCT
CAAGCGTATTCAACAAGGGGCTGAAGGATGCCCAGAAGGTACCCCATTGTATGGGATCTGATCTGGGGCC
TCGGTGCACATGCTTTACATGTGTTTAGTCGAGGTTAAAAAACGTCTAGGCCCCCCGAACCACGGGGACG
TGGTTTTCCTTTGAAAAACACGATGATAAGCTTGATCACGCGTATGACCGAGTACAAGCCCACGGTGCGC
CTCGCCACCCGCGACGACGTCCCCAGGGCCGTACGCACCCTCGCCGCCGCGTTCGCCGACTACCCCGCCA
CGCGCCACACCGTCGATCCGGACCGCCACATCGAGCGGGTCACCGAGCTGCAAGAACTCTTCCTCACGCG
CGTCGGGCTCGACATCGGCAAGGTGTGGGTCGCGGACGACGGCGCCGCGGTGGCGGTCTGGACCACGCCG
GAGAGCGTCGAAGCGGGGGCGGTGTTCGCCGAGATCGGCCCGCGCATGGCCGAGTTGAGCGGTTCCCGGC
TGGCCGCGCAGCAACAGATGGAAGGCCTCCTGGCGCCGCACCGGCCCAAGGAGCCCGCGTGGTTCCTGGC
CACCGTCGGCGTCTCGCCCGACCACCAGGGCAAGGGTCTGGGCAGCGCCGTCGTGCTCCCCGGAGTGGAG
GCGGCCGAGCGCGCCGGGGTGCCCGCCTTCCTGGAGACCTCCGCGCCCCGCAACCTCCCCTTCTACGAGC
GGCTCGGCTTCACCGTCACCGCCGACGTCGAGGTGCCCGAAGGACCGCGCACCTGGTGCATGACCCGCAA
GCCCGGTGCCTGAGATATCAGTGGTCCAGGCTCTAGTTTTGACTCAACAATATCACCAGCTGAAGCCTAT
AGAGTACGAGCCATAGATAAAATAAAAGATTTTATTTAGTCTCCAGAAAAAGGGGGGAATGAAAGACCCC
ACCTGTAGGTTTGGCAAGCTAGCTTAAGTAACGCCATTTTGCAAGGCATGGAAAAATACATAACTGAGAA
TAGAGAAGTTCAGATCAAGGTCAGGAACAGATGGAACAGGGTCGACCCTAGAGAACCATCAGATGTTTCC
AGGGTGCCCCAAGGACCTGAAATGACCCTGTGCCTTATTTGAACTAACCAATCAGTTCGCTTCTCGCTTC
TGTTCGCGCGCTTCTGCTCCCCGAGCTCAATAAAAGAGCCCACAACCCCTCACTCGGGGCGCCAGTCCTC
CGATTGACTGAGTCGCCCGGGTACCCGTGTATCCAATAAACCCTCTTGCAGTTGCATCCGACTTGTGGTC
TCGCTGTTCCTTGGGAGGGTCTCCTCTGAGTGATTGACTACCCGTCAGCGGGGGTCTTTCATTTGGGGGC
TCGTCCGGGATCGGGAGACCCCTGCCCAGGGACCACCGACCCACCACCGGGAGGTAAGCTGGCTGCCTCG
CGCGTTTCGGTGATGACGGTGAAAACCTCTGACACATGCAGCTCCCGGAGACGGTCACAGCTTGTCTGTA
AGCGGATGCCGGGAGCAGACAAGCCCGTCAGGGCGCGTCAGCGGGTGTTGGCGGGTGTCGGGGCGCAGCC
ATGACCCAGTCACGTAGCGATAGCGGAGTGTAGATCCGGCTGTGGAATGTGTGTCAGTTAGGGTGTGGAA
AGTCCCCAGGCTCCCCAGCAGGCAGAAGTATGCAAAGCATGCATCTCAATTAGTCAGCAACCAGGTGTGG
AAAGTCCCCAGGCTCCCCAGCAGGCAGAAGTATGCAAAGCATGCATCTCAATTAGTCAGCAACCATAGTC
CCGCCCCTAACTCCGCCCATCCCGCCCCTAACTCCGCCCAGTTCCGCCCATTCTCCGCCCCATGGCTGAC
TAATTTTTTTTATTTATGCAGAGGCCGAGGCCGCCTCGGCCTCTGAGCTATTCCAGAAGTAGTGAGGAGG
CTTTTTTGGAGGCCTAGGCTTTTGCAAAAAGCTTACTGGCTTAACTATGCGGCATCAGAGCAGATTGTAC
TGAGAGTGCACCATATGCGGTGTGAAATACCGCACAGATGCGTAAGGAGAAAATACCGCATCAGGCGCTC
TTCCGCTTCCTCGCTCACTGACTCGCTGCGCTCGGTCGTTCGGCTGCGGCGAGCGGTATCAGCTCACTCA
AAGGCGGTAATACGGTTATCCACAGAATCAGGGGATAACGCAGGAAAGAACATGTGAGCAAAAGGCCAGC
AAAAGGCCAGGAACCGTAAAAAGGCCGCGTTGCTGGCGTTTTTCCATAGGCTCCGCCCCCCTGACGAGCA
TCACAAAAATCGACGCTCAAGTCAGAGGTGGCGAAACCCGACAGGACTATAAAGATACCAGGCGTTTCCC
CCTGGAAGCTCCCTCGTGCGCTCTCCTGTTCCGACCCTGCCGCTTACCGGATACCTGTCCGCCTTTCTCC
CTTCGGGAAGCGTGGCGCTTTCTCATAGCTCACGCTGTAGGTATCTCAGTTCGGTGTAGGTCGTTCGCTC
CAAGCTGGGCTGTGTGCACGAACCCCCCGTTCAGCCCGACCGCTGCGCCTTATCCGGTAACTATCGTCTT
GAGTCCAACCCGGTAAGACACGACTTATCGCCACTGGCAGCAGCCACTGGTAACAGGATTAGCAGAGCGA
GGTATGTAGGCGGTGCTACAGAGTTCTTGAAGTGGTGGCCTAACTACGGCTACACTAGAAGGACAGTATT
TGGTATCTGCGCTCTGCTGAAGCCAGTTACCTTCGGAAAAAGAGTTGGTAGCTCTTGATCCGGCAAACAA
ACCACCGCTGGTAGCGGTGGTTTTTTTGTTTGCAAGCAGCAGATTACGCGCAGAAAAAAAGGATCTCAAG
AAGATCCTTTGATCTTTTCTACGGGGTCTGACGCTCAGTGGAACGAAAACTCACGTTAAGGGATTTTGGT
CATGAGATTATCAAAAAGGATCTTCACCTAGATCCTTTTAAATTAAAAATGAAGTTTTAAATCAATCTAA
AGTATATATGAGTAAACTTGGTCTGACAGTTACCAATGCTTAATCAGTGAGGCACCTATCTCAGCGATCT
GTCTATTTCGTTCATCCATAGTTGCCTGACTCCCCGTCGTGTAGATAACTACGATACGGGAGGGCTTACC
ATCTGGCCCCAGTGCTGCAATGATACCGCGAGACCCACGCTCACCGGCTCCAGATTTATCAGCAATAAAC
CAGCCAGCCGGAAGGGCCGAGCGCAGAAGTGGTCCTGCAACTTTATCCGCCTCCATCCAGTCTATTAATT
GTTGCCGGGAAGCTAGAGTAAGTAGTTCGCCAGTTAATAGTTTGCGCAACGTTGTTGCCATTGCTGCAGG
CATCGTGGTGTCACGCTCGTCGTTTGGTATGGCTTCATTCAGCTCCGGTTCCCAACGATCAAGGCGAGTT
ACATGATCCCCCATGTTGTGCAAAAAAGCGGTTAGCTCCTTCGGTCCTCCGATCGTTGTCAGAAGTAAGT
TGGCCGCAGTGTTATCACTCATGGTTATGGCAGCACTGCATAATTCTCTTACTGTCATGCCATCCGTAAG
ATGCTTTTCTGTGACTGGTGAGTACTCAACCAAGTCATTCTGAGAATAGTGTATGCGGCGACCGAGTTGC
TCTTGCCCGGCGTCAACACGGGATAATACCGCGCCACATAGCAGAACTTTAAAAGTGCTCATCATTGGAA
AACGTTCTTCGGGGCGAAAACTCTCAAGGATCTTACCGCTGTTGAGATCCAGTTCGATGTAACCCACTCG
TGCACCCAACTGATCTTCAGCATCTTTTACTTTCACCAGCGTTTCTGGGTGAGCAAAAACAGGAAGGCAA
AATGCCGCAAAAAAGGGAATAAGGGCGACACGGAAATGTTGAATACTCATACTCTTCCTTTTTCAATATT
ATTGAAGCATTTATCAGGGTTATTGTCTCATGAGCGGATACATATTTGAATGTATTTAGAAAAATAAACA
AATAGGGGTTCCGCGCACATTTCCCCGAAAAGTGCCACCTGACGTCTAAGAAACCATTATTATCATGACA
TTAACCTATAAAAATAGGCGTATCACGAGGCCCTTTCGTCTTCAAGAATTAGCTTGGCCATTGCATACGT
TGTATCCATATCATAATATGTACATTTATATTGGCTCATGTCCAACATTACCGCCATGTTGACATTGATT
ATTGACTAGTTATTAATAGTAATCAATTACGGGGTCATTAGTTCATAGCCCATATATGGAGT
Features (pLannotate 1.2.2; 21 found; start..end, strand, type, name):
    310..513     +  promoter       CMV promoter: human cytomegalovirus (CMV) immediate early promoter
    514..689     +  LTR            5' LTR (truncated): truncated long terminal repeat from Moloney murine sarcoma virus
    811..1085    +  misc_feature   MESV Ψ (fragment): packaging signal of murine embryonic stem cell virus
   1152..1568    +  CDS            gag (truncated): truncated Moloney murine leukemia virus (MMLV) gag gene lacking the start codon
   1605..1908    +  enhancer       CMV enhancer: human cytomegalovirus immediate early enhancer
   1981..1998    -  promoter       CMV promoter (fragment): human cytomegalovirus (CMV) immediate early promoter
   2061..2112    +  promoter       CMVd2 promoter: truncated human cytomegalovirus (CMV) immediate early promoter that yields moderately reduced expression relative to the full-length promoter
   2269..2487    +  CDS            UIMC1 (fragment): UIMC1_HUMAN - Also known as RAP80, RXRIP110. Experimental evidence at protein level: Swiss-Prot protein existence level 1. Ubiquitin-binding protein (PubMed:24627472). Specifically recognizes and binds 'Lys-63'-linked ubiquitin (PubMed:19328070, Ref.38). Plays a central role in the BRCA1-A complex by specifically binding 'Lys-63'-linked ubiquitinated histones H2A and H2AX at DNA lesions sites, leading to target the BRCA1-BARD1 heterodimer to sites of DNA damage at double-strand breaks (DSBs). The BRCA1-A complex also possesses deubiquitinase activity that specifically removes 'Lys-63'- linked
   2509..3228    +  CDS            mEGFP: enhanced GFP with monomerizing A206K mutation (Zacharias et al., 2002) mammalian codon-optimized
   3237..3809    +  misc_feature   IRES: internal ribosome entry site (IRES) of the encephalomyocarditis virus (EMCV)
   3824..4423    +  CDS            PuroR: puromycin N-acetyltransferase; pac from Streptomyces alboniger; confers resistance to puromycin
   4424..4496    +  CDS            env (fragment): murine leukemia virus gPr80 envelope polyprotein precursor; env; proteolytically cleaved into gp70SU and p15TM subunits
   4538..4963    +  LTR            3' LTR (ΔU3): self-inactivating 3' long terminal repeat (LTR) from Moloney murine leukemia virus
   5032..5072    +  CDS            rop (fragment): Rop protein, which maintains plasmids at low copy number; rop
   5174..5212    +  misc_feature   bom (fragment): basis of mobility region from pBR322
   5229..5558    +  promoter       SV40 promoter: SV40 enhancer and early promoter
   5564..5665    +  misc_feature   bom (fragment): basis of mobility region from pBR322
   5851..6439    -  rep_origin     ori: high-copy-number ColE1/pMB1/pBR322/pUC origin of replication
   6610..7470    -  CDS            AmpR: β-lactamase; bla; confers resistance to ampicillin, carbenicillin, and related antibiotics
   7471..7575    -  promoter       AmpR promoter: bla
   7761..309     +  enhancer       CMV enhancer (across the origin): human cytomegalovirus immediate early enhancer
