[The description below was written by a language model from this plasmid's Addgene catalogue record and pLannotate feature annotations shown in this document.]
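Description:
pQCXIP-Rx3(A7)-mEGFP is a self-inactivating gammaretroviral expression vector built on the Clontech pQCXIX backbone, into which a puromycin resistance gene was placed at the second cloning site. It is propagated in E. coli through a high-copy ColE1/pUC-type origin with ampicillin selection (AmpR). The viral portion begins with a hybrid CMV enhancer/promoter fused to a truncated 5' LTR, which drives production of the genomic RNA in packaging cells. This is followed by the Ψ packaging signal and a truncated, start-codon-less gag segment that aids encapsidation. The 3' LTR carries a U3 deletion, so after reverse transcription and integration the LTR promoter activity is lost and expression depends on the internal promoter.

That internal CMV immediate-early enhancer/promoter transcribes a bicistronic message. The first cistron is the synthetic 981 bp Rx3(A7)-mEGFP insert, cloned between NotI and EcoRI sites. The annotation identifies its N-terminal part as a fragment related to human UIMC1 (RAP80), a ubiquitin-binding protein selective for Lys63-linked chains, fused at its C terminus to monomeric EGFP carrying the A206K mutation. The record does not spell out what "x3" or "A7" denote in the design. An EMCV IRES then allows translation of puromycin N-acetyltransferase from the same transcript, linking drug resistance to sensor expression. According to the associated publication on polyubiquitin-sensor proteins, the construct serves to generate transduced or transfected mammalian cells, selectable with puromycin, in which a fluorescent probe reports the localization and linkage type of cellular polyubiquitin signals.
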