Addgene plasmid #35531: pQCXIP-Rx3(A7)-mEGFP
Depositing lab: Robert Cohen. Depositing organization: Colorado State University, Fort Collins. Publication: Polyubiquitin-sensor proteins reveal localization and linkage-type dependence of cellular ubiquitin signaling. Sims JJ, Scavone F, Cooper EM, Kane LA, Youle RJ, Boeke JD, Cohen RE. Nat Methods. 2012 Feb 5. doi: 10.1038/nmeth.1888. PubMed 22306808.
Backbone
  Vector backbone: pQCXIX
  Backbone manufacturer: clontech
  Backbone size w/o insert (bp): 6300
  Modifications to backbone: puro marker added at second MCS
  Vector type: Mammalian Expression, Retroviral
  Selectable markers: Puromycin
Growth in bacteria
  Bacterial resistance: Ampicillin, 100 μg/mL
  Growth temperature: 37°C
  Growth strain: DH5alpha
  Copy number: Unknown
Gene/Insert
  Gene/Insert name: Rx3(A7)-mEGFP
  Species: Synthetic
  Insert size (bp): 981
  Promoter: CMV
  Tag / fusion protein: mEGFP (C terminal on insert)
  Cloning method: Restriction Enzyme; 5′ cloning site Not1 (not destroyed); 3′ cloning site EcoR1 (not destroyed)
  Sequencing primers: 5′ CMV Forward
Terms and licenses: Academic/Nonprofit Terms; Industry Terms: Not Available to Industry
How to cite: pQCXIP-Rx3(A7)-mEGFP was a gift from Robert Cohen (Addgene plasmid # 35531 ; http://n2t.net/addgene:35531 ; RRID:Addgene_35531)
