>Addgene plasmid #35531 | pQCXIP-Rx3(A7)-mEGFP | addgene partial sequence | sequence record 45488 | EGFP-N 5'-CGTCGCCGTCCAGCTCGACCAG-3'
GTGGCGACCGGTGGATCCCCAGAAGGCCGGCAACTATTCAGACTTTCTGCAATGGCTTTCCTCAAGAGCT
CTTCTTCCTCCTCGGCAGCCGCCGCTGCGGCAGCAGCTTCCTGTTCACTCATTTTGAGAGCCAGAGCAAA
CTGTTCTTCTTCCTCTTCTGCGGCAGCAGCGGCAGCCGCCGCCTCTTGCTCGCTCATCTTCAGTGCGAGT
GCGAATTGCTCCTCCTCGGTCATATGGCTGCCCTCCATGGTGGCGGCGCGGCCGCGGATCAATTCCTGCA
GGTCCGTTCCAATGCACCGTTCCCGGCCGCGGAGGCTGGATCGGTCCCGGTGTCTTCTATGGAGGTCAAA
ACAGCGTGGATGGCGTCTCCAGGCGATCTGACGGTTCACTAAACGAGCTCTGCTTATATAGACCTCCCAC
CGTACACGCCTACCGCCCATTTGCGTCAATGGGGCGGAGTTGTTACGACATTTTGGAAAGTCCCGTTGAT
TTTGGTGCCAAAACAAACTCCCATTGACGTCAATGGGGTGGAGACTTGGAAATCCCCGTGAGTCAAACCG
CTATCCACGCCCATTGATGTACTGCCAAAACCGCATCACCATGGTAATAGCGATGACTAATACGTAGATG
TACTGCCAAGTAGGAAAGTCCCATAAGGTCATGTACTGGGCATAATGCCAGGCGGGCCATTTACCGTCAT
TGACGTCAATAGGGGGCGTACTTGGCATATGATACACTTGATGTACTGCCAAGTGGGCAGTTTACCGTAA
ATACTCCACCCATTGACGTCAATGGAAAGTCCCTATTGGCGTTACTATGGGAACATACGTCATTATTGAC
